>Addgene plasmid #211988 | pKLV2-U6gRNA5(TRIM24_4)-PGKpuroBFP-W | addgene full sequence | sequence record 420018 | Addgene NGS Result
GTCAATAATGACGTATGTTCCCATAGTAACGCCAATAGGGACTTTCCATTGACGTCAATGGGTGGAGTAT
TTACGGTAAACTGCCCACTTGGCAGTACATCAAGTGTATCATATGCCAAGTACGCCCCCTATTGACGTCA
ATGACGGTAAATGGCCCGCCTGGCATTATGCCCAGTACATGACCTTATGGGACTTTCCTACTTGGCAGTA
CATCTACGTATTAGTCATCGCTATTACCATGGTGATGCGGTTTTGGCAGTACATCAATGGGCGTGGATAG
CGGTTTGACTCACGGGGATTTCCAAGTCTCCACCCCATTGACGTCAATGGGAGTTTGTTTTGGCACCAAA
ATCAACGGGACTTTCCAAAATGTCGTAACAACTCCGCCCCATTGACGCAAATGGGCGGTAGGCGTGTACG
GTGGGAGGTCTATATAAGCAGCGCGTTTTGCCTGTACTGGGTCTCTCTGGTTAGACCAGATCTGAGCCTG
GGAGCTCTCTGGCTAACTAGGGAACCCACTGCTTAAGCCTCAATAAAGCTTGCCTTGAGTGCTTCAAGTA
GTGTGTGCCCGTCTGTTGTGTGACTCTGGTAACTAGAGATCCCTCAGACCCTTTTAGTCAGTGTGGAAAA
TCTCTAGCAGTGGCGCCCGAACAGGGACTTGAAAGCGAAAGGGAAACCAGAGGAGCTCTCTCGACGCAGG
ACTCGGCTTGCTGAAGCGCGCACGGCAAGAGGCGAGGGGCGGCGACTGGTGAGTACGCCAAAAATTTTGA
CTAGCGGAGGCTAGAAGGAGAGAGATGGGTGCGAGAGCGTCAGTATTAAGCGGGGGAGAATTAGATCGCG
ATGGGAAAAAATTCGGTTAAGGCCAGGGGGAAAGAAAAAATATAAATTAAAACATATAGTATGGGCAAGC
AGGGAGCTAGAACGATTCGCAGTTAATCCTGGCCTGTTAGAAACATCAGAAGGCTGTAGACAAATACTGG
GACAGCTACAACCATCCCTTCAGACAGGATCAGAAGAACTTAGATCATTATATAATACAGTAGCAACCCT
CTATTGTGTGCATCAAAGGATAGAGATAAAAGACACCAAGGAAGCTTTAGACAAGATAGAGGAAGAGCAA
AACAAAAGTAAGACCACCGCACAGCAAGCGGCCGGCCGCGCTGATCTTCAGACCTGGAGGAGGAGATATG
AGGGACAATTGGAGAAGTGAATTATATAAATATAAAGTAGTAAAAATTGAACCATTAGGAGTAGCACCCA
CCAAGGCAAAGAGAAGAGTGGTGCAGAGAGAAAAAAGAGCAGTGGGAATAGGAGCTTTGTTCCTTGGGTT
CTTGGGAGCAGCAGGAAGCACTATGGGCGCAGCGTCAATGACGCTGACGGTACAGGCCAGACAATTATTG
TCTGGTATAGTGCAGCAGCAGAACAATTTGCTGAGGGCTATTGAGGCGCAACAGCATCTGTTGCAACTCA
CAGTCTGGGGCATCAAGCAGCTCCAGGCAAGAATCCTGGCTGTGGAAAGATACCTAAAGGATCAACAGCT
CCTGGGGATTTGGGGTTGCTCTGGAAAACTCATTTGCACCACTGCTGTGCCTTGGAATGCTAGTTGGAGT
AATAAATCTCTGGAACAGATTTGGAATCACACGACCTGGATGGAGTGGGACAGAGAAATTAACAATTACA
CAAGCTTAATACACTCCTTAATTGAAGAATCGCAAAACCAGCAAGAAAAGAATGAACAAGAATTATTGGA
ATTAGATAAATGGGCAAGTTTGTGGAATTGGTTTAACATAACAAATTGGCTGTGGTATATAAAATTATTC
ATAATGATAGTAGGAGGCTTGGTAGGTTTAAGAATAGTTTTTGCTGTACTTTCTATAGTGAATAGAGTTA
GGCAGGGATATTCACCATTATCGTTTCAGACCCACCTCCCAACCCCGAGGGGACCCGACAGGCCCGAAGG
AATAGAAGAAGAAGGTGGAGAGAGAGACAGAGACAGATCCATTCGATTAGTGAACGGATCGGCACTGCGT
GCGCCAATTCTGCAGACAAATGGCAGTATTCATCCACAATTTTAAAAGAAAAGGGGGGATTGGGGGGTAC
AGTGCAGGGGAAAGAATAGTAGACATAATAGCAACAGACATACAAACTAAAGAATTACAAAAACAAATTA
CAAAAATTCAAAATTTTCGGGTTTATTACAGGGACAGCAGAGATCCAGTTTGGTTAGTACCGGGCCCTAC
GCGTCCAAGGTCGGGCAGGAAGAGGGCCTATTTCCCATGATTCCTTCATATTTGCATATACGATACAAGG
CTGTTAGAGAGATAATTAGAATTAATTTGACTGTAAACACAAAGATATTAGTACAAAATACGTGACGTAG
AAAGTAATAATTTCTTGGGTAGTTTGCAGTTTTAAAATTATGTTTTAAAATGGACTATCATATGCTTACC
GTAACTTGAAAGTATTTCGATTTCTTGGCTTTATATATCTTGTGGAAAGGACGAAACACCGTTTGAGCTC
ACCAGTGGGAGTTTAAGAGCTATGCTGGAAACAGCATAGCAAGTTTAAATAAGGCTAGTCCGTTATCAAC
TTGAAAAAGTGGCACCGAGTCGGTGCTTTTTTTGGATCCAATTCTACCGGGTAGGGGAGGCGCTTTTCCC
AAGGCAGTCTGGAGCATGCGCTTTAGCAGCCCCGCTGGGCACTTGGCGCTACACAAGTGGCCTCTGGCCT
CGCACACATTCCACATCCACCGGTAGGCGCCAACCGGCTCCGTTCTTTGGTGGCCCCTTCGCGCCACCTT
CTACTCCTCCCCTAGTCAGGAAGTTCCCCCCCGCCCCGCAGCTCGCGTCGTGCAGGACGTGACAAATGGA
AGTAGCACGTCTCACTAGTCTCGTGCAGATGGACAGCACCGCTGAGCAATGGAAGCGGGTAGGCCTTTGG
GGCAGCGGCCAATAGCAGCTTTGCTCCTTCGCTTTCTGGGCTCAGAGGCTGGGAAGGGGTGGGTCCGGGG
GCGGGCTCAGGGGCGGGCTCAGGGGCGGGGCGGGCGCCCGAAGGTCCTCCGGAGGCCCGGCATTCTGCAC
GCTTCAAAAGCGCACGTCTGCCGCGCTGTTCTCCTCTTCCTCATCTCCGGGCCTTTCGACCTGCATCCAT
CTAGATCTCGAGCAGCTGAAGCTTACCATGACCGAGTACAAGCCCACGGTGCGCCTCGCCACCCGCGACG
ACGTCCCCAGGGCCGTACGCACCCTCGCCGCCGCGTTCGCCGACTACCCCGCCACGCGCCACACCGTCGA
TCCGGACCGCCACATCGAGCGGGTCACCGAGCTGCAAGAACTCTTCCTCACGCGCGTCGGGCTCGACATC
GGCAAGGTGTGGGTCGCGGACGACGGCGCCGCGGTGGCGGTCTGGACCACGCCGGAGAGCGTCGAAGCGG
GGGCGGTGTTCGCCGAGATCGGCCCGCGCATGGCCGAGTTGAGCGGTTCCCGGCTGGCCGCGCAGCAACA
GATGGAAGGCCTCCTGGCGCCGCACCGGCCCAAGGAGCCCGCGTGGTTCCTGGCCACCGTCGGCGTCTCG
CCCGACCACCAGGGCAAGGGTCTGGGCAGCGCCGTCGTGCTCCCCGGAGTGGAGGCGGCCGAGCGCGCCG
GGGTGCCCGCCTTCCTGGAGACCTCCGCGCCCCGCAACCTCCCCTTCTACGAGCGGCTCGGCTTCACCGT
CACCGCCGACGTCGAGGTGCCCGAAGGACCGCGCACCTGGTGCATGACCCGCAAGCCCGGTGCCGGCGGC
GGGTCCGGAGGAGAGGGCAGAGGAAGTCTCCTAACATGCGGTGACGTGGAGGAGAATCCTGGCCCAATGA
GCGAGCTGATTAAGGAGAACATGCACATGAAGCTGTACATGGAGGGCACCGTGGACAACCATCACTTCAA
GTGCACATCCGAGGGCGAAGGCAAGCCCTACGAGGGCACCCAGACCATGAGAATCAAGGTGGTCGAGGGC
GGCCCTCTCCCCTTCGCCTTCGACATCCTGGCTACTAGCTTCCTCTACGGCAGCAAGACCTTCATCAACC
ACACCCAGGGCATCCCCGACTTCTTCAAGCAGTCCTTCCCTGAGGGCTTCACATGGGAGAGAGTCACCAC
ATACGAGGACGGGGGCGTGCTGACCGCTACCCAGGACACCAGCCTCCAGGACGGCTGCCTCATCTACAAC
GTCAAGATCAGAGGGGTGAACTTCACATCCAACGGCCCTGTGATGCAGAAGAAAACACTCGGCTGGGAGG
CCTTCACCGAGACGCTGTACCCCGCTGACGGCGGCCTGGAAGGCAGAAACGACATGGCCCTGAAGCTCGT
GGGCGGGAGCCATCTGATCGCAAACATCAAGACCACATATAGATCCAAGAAACCCGCTAAGAACCTCAAG
ATGCCTGGCGTCTACTATGTGGACTACAGACTGGAAAGAATCAAGGAGGCCAACAACGAGACCTACGTCG
AGCAGCACGAGGTGGCAGTGGCCAGATACTGCGACCTCCCTAGCAAACTGGGGCACAAGCTTAATTGAGC
GGCCGCTCAACCTCTGGATTACAAAATTTGTGAAAGATTGACTGGTATTCTTAACTATGTTGCTCCTTTT
ACGCTATGTGGATACGCTGCTTTAATGCCTTTGTATCATGCTATTGCTTCCCGTATGGCTTTCATTTTCT
CCTCCTTGTATAAATCCTGGTTGCTGTCTCTTTATGAGGAGTTGTGGCCCGTTGTCAGGCAACGTGGCGT
GGTGTGCACTGTGTTTGCTGACGCAACCCCCACTGGTTGGGGCATTGCCACCACCTGTCAGCTCCTTTCC
GGGACTTTCGCTTTCCCCCTCCCTATTGCCACGGCGGAACTCATCGCCGCCTGCCTTGCCCGCTGCTGGA
CAGGGGCTCGGCTGTTGGGCACTGACAATTCCGTGGTGTTGTCGGGGAAATCATCGTCCTTTCCTTGGCT
GCTCGCCTGTGTTGCCACCTGGATTCTGCGCGGGACGTCCTTCTGCTACGTCCCTTCGGCCCTCAATCCA
GCGGACCTTCCTTCCCGCGGCCTGCTGCCGGCTCTGCGGCCTCTTCCGCGTCTACGCCTTCGCCCTCAGA
CGAGTCGGATCTCCCTTTGGGCCGCCTCCCCGCAGGTACCTTTAAGACCAATGACTTACAAGGCAGCTGT
AGATCTTAGCCACTTTTTAAAAGAAAAGGGGGGACTGGAAGGGCTAATTCACTCCCAAAGAAGTCAAGAT
CTGCTTTTTGCCTGTACTGGGTCTCTCTGGTTAGACCAGAGTCTCTCTGGTTAGACCAGATCTGAGCCTG
GGAGCTCTCTGGCTAACTAGGGAACCCACTGCTTAAGCCTCAATAAAGCTTGCCTTGAGTGCTTCAAGTA
GTGTGTGCCCGTCTGTTGTGTGACTCTGGTAACTAGAGATCCCTCAGACCCTTTTAGTCAGTGTGGAAAA
TCTCTAGCAGTTTAAACCCGCTGATCAGCCTCGACTGTGCCTTCTAGTTGCCAGCCATCTGTTGTTTGCC
CCTCCCCCGTGCCTTCCTTGACCCTGGAAGGTGCCACTCCCACTGTCCTTTCCTAATAAAATGAGGAAAT
TGCATCGCATTGTCTGAGTAGGTGTCATTCTATTCTGGGGGGTGGGGTGGGGCAGGACAGCAAGGGGGAG
GATTGGGAAGTCAATAGCAGGCATGCTGGGGATGCGGTGGGCTCTATGGGCGGCCGTTAATTAAGCTTTT
GTTCCCTTTAGTGAGGGTTAATTGCGCGCTTGGCGTAATCATGGTCATAGCTGTTTCCTGTGTGAAATTG
TTATCCGCTCACAATTCCACACAACATACGAGCCGGGAGCATAAAGTGTAAAGCCTGGGGTGCCTAATGA
GTGAGCTAACTCACATTAATTGCGTTGCGCTCACTGCCCGCTTTCCAGTCGGGAAACCTGTCGTGCCAGC
TGCATTAATGAATCGGCCAACGCGCGGGGAGAGGCGGTTTGCGTATTGGGCGCTCTTCCGCTTCCTCGCT
CACTGACTCGCTGCGCTCGGTCGTTCGGCTGCGGCGAGCGGTATCAGCTCACTCAAAGGCGGTAATACGG
TTATCCACAGAATCAGGGGATAACGCAGGAAAGAACATGTGAGCAAAAGGCCAGCAAAAGGCCAGGAACC
GTAAAAAGGCCGCGTTGCTGGCGTTTTTCCATAGGCTCCGCCCCCCTGACGAGCATCACAAAAATCGACG
CTCAAGTCAGAGGTGGCGAAACCCGACAGGACTATAAAGATACCAGGCGTTTCCCCCTGGAAGCTCCCTC
GTGCGCTCTCCTGTTCCGACCCTGCCGCTTACCGGATACCTGTCCGCCTTTCTCCCTTCGGGAAGCGTGG
CGCTTTCTCATAGCTCACGCTGTAGGTATCTCAGTTCGGTGTAGGTCGTTCGCTCCAAGCTGGGCTGTGT
GCACGAACCCCCCGTTCAGCCCGACCGCTGCGCCTTATCCGGTAACTATCGTCTTGAGTCCAACCCGGTA
AGACACGACTTATCGCCACTGGCAGCAGCCACTGGTAACAGGATTAGCAGAGCGAGGTATGTAGGCGGTG
CTACAGAGTTCTTGAAGTGGTGGCCTAACTACGGCTACACTAGAAGAACAGTATTTGGTATCTGCGCTCT
GCTGAAGCCAGTTACCTTCGGAAAAAGAGTTGGTAGCTCTTGATCCGGCAAACAAACCACCGCTGGTAGC
GGTGGTTTTTTTGTTTGCAAGCAGCAGATTACGCGCAGAAAAAAAGGATCTCAAGAAGATCCTTTGATCT
TTTCTACGGGGTCTGACGCTCAGTGGAACGAAAACTCACGTTAAGGGATTTTGGTCATGAGATTATCAAA
AAGGATCTTCACCTAGATCCTTTTAAATTAAAAATGAAGTTTTAAATCAATCTAAAGTATATATGAGTAA
ACTTGGTCTGACAGTTACCAATGCTTAATCAGTGAGGCACCTATCTCAGCGATCTGTCTATTTCGTTCAT
CCATAGTTGCCTGACTCCCCGTCGTGTAGATAACTACGATACGGGAGGGCTTACCATCTGGCCCCAGTGC
TGCAATGATACCGCGAGACCCACGCTCACCGGCTCCAGATTTATCAGCAATAAACCAGCCAGCCGGAAGG
GCCGAGCGCAGAAGTGGTCCTGCAACTTTATCCGCCTCCATCCAGTCTATTAATTGTTGCCGGGAAGCTA
GAGTAAGTAGTTCGCCAGTTAATAGTTTGCGCAACGTTGTTGCCATTGCTACAGGCATCGTGGTGTCACG
CTCGTCGTTTGGTATGGCTTCATTCAGCTCCGGTTCCCAACGATCAAGGCGAGTTACATGATCCCCCATG
TTGTGCAAAAAAGCGGTTAGCTCCTTCGGTCCTCCGATCGTTGTCAGAAGTAAGTTGGCCGCAGTGTTAT
CACTCATGGTTATGGCAGCACTGCATAATTCTCTTACTGTCATGCCATCCGTAAGATGCTTTTCTGTGAC
TGGTGAGTACTCAACCAAGTCATTCTGAGAATAGTGTATGCGGCGACCGAGTTGCTCTTGCCCGGCGTCA
ATACGGGATAATACCGCGCCACATAGCAGAACTTTAAAAGTGCTCATCATTGGAAAACGTTCTTCGGGGC
GAAAACTCTCAAGGATCTTACCGCTGTTGAGATCCAGTTCGATGTAACCCACTCGTGCACCCAACTGATC
TTCAGCATCTTTTACTTTCACCAGCGTTTCTGGGTGAGCAAAAACAGGAAGGCAAAATGCCGCAAAAAAG
GGAATAAGGGCGACACGGAAATGTTGAATACTCATACTCTTCCTTTTTCAATATTATTGAAGCATTTATC
AGGGTTATTGTCTCATGAGCGGATACATATTTGAATGTATTTAGAAAAATAAACAAATAGGGGTTCCGCG
CACATTTCCCCGAAAAGTGCCACCTAAATTGTAAGCGTTAATATTTTGTTAAAATTCGCGTTAAATTTTT
GTTAAATCAGCTCATTTTTTAACCAATAGGCCGAAATCGGCAAAATCCCTTATAAATCAAAAGAATAGAC
CGAGATAGGGT
[37 nt withheld, positions 8062-8098]
AAAGAACGTGGACTCCAACGTCAAAGG
[49 nt withheld, positions 8126-8174]
T
[91 nt withheld, positions 8176-8266]
G
[124 nt withheld, positions 8268-8391]
CCCATTCGCCATTCAGGCTGCGCAACTGTTGGGAAGGGCGATCGGTGCGGGCCTCTTCGCTATTACGCCA
GCTGGCGAAAGGGGGATGTGCTGCAAGGCGATTAAGTTGGGTAACGCCAGGGTTTTCCCAGTCACGACGT
TGTAAAACGACGGCCAGTGAGCGCGCGTAATACGACTCACTATAGGGCGAATTGACTAGTACATAACTTA
CGGTAAATGGCCCGCCTGGCTGACCGCCCAACGACCCCCGCCCATTGAC
Features (pLannotate 1.2.2; 28 found; start..end, strand, type, name):
    242..441     +  promoter       CMV promoter: human cytomegalovirus (CMV) immediate early promoter
    459..639     +  LTR            5' LTR (truncated): truncated 5' long terminal repeat (LTR) from HIV-1
    686..811     +  misc_feature   HIV-1 Ψ: packaging signal of human immunodeficiency virus type 1
    795..1133    +  CDS            HIV-1 gag (fragment): gag protein from human immunodeficiency virus 1; gag
   1310..1543    +  misc_feature   RRE: The Rev response element (RRE) of HIV-1 allows for Rev-dependent mRNA export from the nucleus to the cytoplasm.
   1920..2020    +  CDS            Rev (fragment): human immunodeficiency virus 1 (HIV-1) Rev protein; rev; enhances nuclear export of unspliced and incompletely spliced viral mRNAs
   2070..2187    +  misc_feature   cPPT/CTS: central polypurine tract and central termination sequence of HIV-1
   2262..2502    +  promoter       U6 promoter: RNA polymerase III promoter for human U6 snRNA
   2549..2616    +  misc_RNA       tracrRNA (fragment): trans-activating CRISPR RNA for the Streptococcus pyogenes CRISPR/Cas9 system
   2639..3138    +  promoter       PGK promoter: mouse phosphoglycerate kinase 1 promoter
   3178..3774    +  CDS            PuroR (fragment): puromycin N-acetyltransferase; pac from Streptomyces; confers resistance to puromycin
   3847..4545    +  CDS            TagBFP: TagBFP is a basic (constitutively fluorescent) blue fluorescent protein published in 2008, derived from Entacmaea quadricolor. It is reported to be a very rapidly-maturing monomer with very low acid sensitivity.
   4557..5143    +  misc_feature   WPRE: woodchuck hepatitis virus posttranscriptional regulatory element
   5137..5283    +  CDS            nef (fragment): NEF_HV1LA - Experimental evidence at protein level: Swiss-Prot protein existence level 1. Extracellular Nef protein targets CD4(+) T-lymphocytes for apoptosis by interacting with CXCR4 surface receptors. From Human immunodeficiency virus type 1 group M subtype B (isolate Lai) (HIV-1).
   5291..5469    +  LTR            5' LTR (truncated): truncated 5' long terminal repeat (LTR) from HIV-1
   5495..5606    +  polyA_signal   bGH poly(A) signal: bovine growth hormone polyadenylation signal
   5745..5763    -  promoter       T3 promoter: promoter for bacteriophage T3 RNA polymerase
   5808..5824    -  protein_bind   lac operator: The lac repressor binds to the lac operator to inhibit transcription in E. coli. This inhibition can be relieved by adding lactose or isopropyl-β-D-thiogalactopyranoside (IPTG). lac repressor encoded by lacI
   5832..5862    -  promoter       lac promoter: promoter for the E. coli lac operon
   5877..5898    -  protein_bind   CAP binding site: CAP binding activates transcription in the presence of cAMP. E. coli catabolite activator protein
   5911..6003    -  CDS            lacI (fragment): lac repressor; lacI; The lac repressor binds to the lac operator to inhibit transcription in E. coli. This inhibition can be relieved by adding lactose or isopropyl-β-D-thiogalactopyranoside (IPTG).
   6186..6774    -  rep_origin     ori: high-copy-number ColE1/pMB1/pBR322/pUC origin of replication
   6945..7805    -  CDS            AmpR: β-lactamase; bla; confers resistance to ampicillin, carbenicillin, and related antibiotics
   7806..7910    -  promoter       AmpR promoter: bla
   7963..8391    -  rep_origin     f1 ori (sequence partly withheld): f1 bacteriophage origin of replication; arrow indicates direction of (+) strand synthesis
   8396..8551    -  CDS            lacZα (fragment): LacZα fragment of β-galactosidase; lacZ fragment
   8559..8577    +  promoter       T7 promoter: promoter for bacteriophage T7 RNA polymerase
   8591..241     +  enhancer       CMV enhancer (across the origin): human cytomegalovirus immediate early enhancer
