[The description below was written by a language model from this plasmid's Addgene catalogue record and pLannotate feature annotations shown in this document.]
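Description:
pKLV2-U6gRNA5(TRIM24_4)-PGKpuroBFP-W is an 8.65 kb lentiviral CRISPR guide-expression plasmid made by inserting a single guide RNA targeting human TRIM24 into the BbsI sites of the pKLV2-U6gRNA5(BbsI)-PGKpuroBFP-W backbone; both sites were destroyed during cloning. In bacteria it is maintained as a high-copy plasmid through a ColE1/pUC-type origin and selected with ampicillin (AmpR). An f1 origin, lac promoter/operator and lacZα fragments, and T3 and T7 promoters remain from the parental cloning vector.

The transfer cassette starts with a CMV enhancer/promoter fused to a truncated HIV-1 5′ LTR, which drives transcription of the viral genome in packaging cells. It is followed by the Ψ packaging signal with a gag fragment, the RRE for Rev-dependent nuclear export, and the cPPT/CTS. Within the provirus, the human U6 RNA polymerase III promoter transcribes the TRIM24 spacer joined to a Streptococcus pyogenes Cas9 guide scaffold, which the annotation detects as a tracrRNA fragment. Downstream, a mouse PGK promoter drives puromycin N-acetyltransferase followed by TagBFP, so transduced cells can be selected with puromycin and followed by blue fluorescence. The element linking these two coding regions is not annotated in the feature table. A WPRE enhances transcript expression, and the cassette ends in a truncated 3′ LTR followed by a bGH polyadenylation signal.

No Cas9 is encoded, so the nuclease must be supplied separately in the target cells. The record gives the purpose as expressing a gRNA against TRIM24 with puromycin and BFP markers, and the associated publication concerns CRISPR perturbations combined with time-series single-cell RNA-seq to infer gene regulatory networks.
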