Addgene plasmid #211988: pKLV2-U6gRNA5(TRIM24_4)-PGKpuroBFP-W
Purpose: Express gRNA against TRIM24 with puro and BFP
Depositing lab: Kosuke Yusa. Depositing organization: Kyoto University, Institute for Life and Medical Sciences. Publication: RENGE infers gene regulatory networks using time-series single-cell RNA-seq data with CRISPR perturbations. Ishikawa M, Sugino S, Masuda Y, Tarumoto Y, Seto Y, Taniyama N, Wagai F, Yamauchi Y, Kojima Y, Kiryu H, Yusa K, Eiraku M, Mochizuki A. Commun Biol. 2023 Dec 28;6(1):1290. doi: 10.1038/s42003-023-05594-4. PubMed 38155269.
Backbone
  Vector backbone: pKLV2-U6gRNA5(BbsI)-PGKpuroBFP-W
  Backbone size w/o insert (bp): 8630
  Total vector size (bp): 8650
  Vector type: Mammalian Expression, Lentiviral, CRISPR
  Selectable markers: Puromycin
Growth in bacteria
  Bacterial resistance: Ampicillin, 100 μg/mL
  Growth temperature: 37°C
  Growth strain: NEB Stable
  Copy number: High Copy
Gene/Insert
  Gene/Insert name: sgRNA targeting TRIM24
  gRNA/shRNA sequence: TTTGAGCTCACCAGTGGGA
  Species: H. sapiens (human)
  GenBank ID: NM_015905.3
  Entrez Gene: TRIM24 (a.k.a. PTC6, RNF82, TF1A, TIF1, TIF1A, TIF1ALPHA, hTIF1)
  Promoter: Human U6 promoter
  Cloning method: Restriction Enzyme; 5′ cloning site BbsI (destroyed during cloning); 3′ cloning site BbsI (destroyed during cloning)
  Sequencing primers: 5′ AGATAATTAGAATTAATTTGACTG
Terms and licenses: Academic/Nonprofit Terms; Industry Terms: Not Available to Industry
How to cite: pKLV2-U6gRNA5(TRIM24_4)-PGKpuroBFP-W was a gift from Kosuke Yusa (Addgene plasmid # 211988 ; http://n2t.net/addgene:211988 ; RRID:Addgene_211988)
